>Addgene plasmid #54646 | tdEos-C1 | depositor partial sequence | sequence record 85043 | insert sequence
GACGTCAGATCCGCTAGCGCTACCGGTCGCCACCATGAGTGCGATTAAGCCAGACATGAAGATCAACCTC
CGTATGGAAGGCAACGTAAACGGGCACCACTTTGTGATCGACGGAGATGGTACAGGCAAGCCTTTTGAGG
GAAAACAGAGTATGGATCTTGAAGTCAAAGAGGGCGGACCTCTGCCTTTTGCCTTTGATATCCTGACCAC
TGCATTCCATTACGGCAACAGGGTATTCGCCGAATATCCAGACCACATACAAGACTATTTTAAGCAGTCG
TTTCCTAAGGGGTATTCGTGGGAACGAAGCTTGACTTTCGAAGACGGGGGCATTTGCATTGCCAGAAACG
ACATAACAATGGAAGGGGACACTTTCTATAATAAAGTTCGATTTCACGGTGTAAACTTTCCCGCCAATGG
TCCAGTTATGCAGAAGAAGACGCTGAAATGGGAGCCCTCCACTGAGAAAATGTATGTGCGTGATGGAGTG
CTGACTGGTGATATTCGCATGGCTTTGTTGCTTGAAGGAAATGCCCATTACCGATGTGACTTCAGAACTA
CTTACAAAGCTAAGGAGAAGGGTGTCAAGTTACCAGGCTACCACTTTGTGGACCACTGCATTGAGATTTT
AAGCCATGACAAAGATTACAACAAGGTTAAGCTGTATGAGCATGCTGTTGCTCATTCTGGATTGCCTGAC
AATGCCAGACGATCCGGTAGCGGTCACGGTACTGGTTCTACTGGTTCTGGTTCTTCTGAGAGTGCGATTA
AGCCAGACATGAAGATCAACCTCCGTATGGAAGGCAACGTAAACGGGCACCACTTTGTGATCGACGGAGA
TGGTACAGGCAAGCCTTTTGAGGGAAAACAGAGTATGGATCTTGAAGTCAAAGAGGGCGGACCTCTGCCT
TTTGCCTTTGATATCCTGACCACTGCATTCCATTACGGCAACAGGGTATTCGCCGAATATCCAGACCACA
TACAAGACTATTTTAAGCAGTCGTTTCCTAAGGGGTATTCGTGGGAACGAAGCTTGACTTTCGAAGACGG
GGGCATTTGCATTGCCAGAAACGACATAACAATGGAAGGGGACACTTTCTATAATAAAGTTCGATTTCAC
GGTGTAAACTTTCCCGCCAATGGTCCAGTTATGCAGAAGAAGACGCTGAAATGGGAGCCCTCCACTGAGA
AAATGTATGTGCGTGATGGAGTGCTGACTGGTGATATTCGCATGGCTTTGTTGCTTGAAGGAAATGCCCA
TTACCGATGTGACTTCAGAACTACTTACAAAGCTAAGGAGAAGGGTGTCAAGTTACCAGGCTACCACTTT
GTGGACCACTGCATTGAGATTTTAAGCCATGACAAAGATTACAACAAGGTTAAGCTGTATGAGCATGCTG
TTGCTCATTCTGGATTGCCTGACAATGCCAGACGATCCGGACTCAGATCTCGAGCTCAAGCTTCGAATTC
TGCAGTCGACGGTACCGCGGGCCCGGGATCCACCGGATCTAGATAACTGATCATAATCAGCCATACCACA
TTT
