>Addgene plasmid #54646 | tdEos-C1 | addgene partial sequence | sequence record 91820 | CMV-F 5'-CGCAAATGGGCGGTAGGCGTG-3'
AGTGAACCGTCAGATCCGCTAGCGCTACCGGTCGCCACCATGAGTGCGATTAAGCCAGACATGAAGATCA
ACCTCCGTATGGAAGGCAACGTAAACGGGCACCACTTTGTGATCGACGGAGATGGTACAGGCAAGCCTTT
TGAGGGAAAACAGAGTATGGATCTTGAAGTCAAAGAGGGCGGACCTCTGCCTTTTGCCTTTGATATCCTG
ACCACTGCATTCCATTACGGCAACAGGGTATTCGCCGAATATCCAGACCACATACAAGACTATTTTAAGC
AGTCGTTTCCTAAGGGGTATTCGTGGGAACGAAGCTTGACTTTCGAAGACGGGGGCATTTGCATTGCCAG
AAACGACATAACAATGGAAGGGGACACTTTCTATAATAAAGTTCGATTTCACGGTGTAAACTTTCCCGCC
AATGGTCCAGTTATGCAGAAGAAGACGCTGAAATGGGAGCCCTCCACTGAGAAAATGTATGTGCGTGATG
GAGTGCTGACTGGTGATATTCGCATGGCTTTGTTGCTTGAAGGAAATGCCCATTACCGATGTGACTTCAG
AACTACTTACAAAGCTAAGGAGAAGGGTGTCAAGTTACCAGGCTACCACTTTGTGGACCACTGCATTGAG
ATTTTAAGCCATGACAAAGATTACAACAAGGTTAAGCTGTATGAGCATGCTGTTGCTCATTCTGGATTGC
CTGACAATGCCAGACGATCCGGTAGCGGTCACGGTACTGGTTCTACTGGTTCTGGTTCTTCTGAGAGTGC
GATTAAGCCAGACATGAAGATCAACCTCCGTATGGAAGGCAACGTAAACGGGCACCACTTTGTGATCGAC
GGAGATGGTACAGGCAAGCCTT
