[The description below was written by a language model from this plasmid's Addgene catalogue record.]
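Description:
tdEos-C1 is an empty mammalian expression backbone of about 4.75 kb, designed for building fusions in which the fluorescent protein tdEos sits at the N terminus of a protein of interest. It follows the "C1" cloning-vector layout, meaning that a coding sequence is inserted downstream of the fluorescent protein so that the partner is attached to the C-terminal end of the tag. No insert is present in the deposited plasmid. It is maintained in bacteria as a high-copy plasmid under kanamycin selection, and it carries a neomycin resistance marker so that transfected mammalian cells can be selected with G418. The record does not state the promoter driving tdEos, the origin of replication, or the polyadenylation signals, and no feature table is available to confirm them.

The tag itself is tdEos, the tandem-dimer form of the photoconvertible protein Eos; the depositor describes it as wild-type Eos carrying a T158H substitution. Two sets of spectral values are recorded, reflecting the two states of the protein: a green form with excitation at 505 nm and emission at 516 nm, and a red form with excitation at 569 nm and emission at 581 nm. Eos-family proteins switch irreversibly from green to red on illumination with violet or near-UV light, which makes them useful for marking a chosen subpopulation of molecules, tracking protein movement and turnover, and single-molecule localization imaging. As an empty backbone, tdEos-C1 serves as the starting point for cloning such fusions, and it can also be used as an unfused tdEos expression control.
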