Addgene plasmid #54646: tdEos-C1
Purpose: (Empty Backbone) Localization: C1 Cloning Vector, Excitation: 505 / 569, Emission: 516 / 581
Depositing lab: Michael Davidson. Depositing organization: Florida State University, Tallahassee.
Backbone
  Vector backbone: tdEos-C1
  Backbone size (bp): 4750
  Vector type: Mammalian Expression
  Selectable markers: Neomycin (select with G418)
  Tag / fusion protein: tdEos (N terminal on backbone)
Growth in bacteria
  Bacterial resistance: Kanamycin, 50 μg/mL
  Growth temperature: 37°C
  Growth strain: DH5alpha
  Copy number: High Copy
Gene/Insert
  Gene/Insert name: None
  Tag / fusion protein: tdEos (N terminal on backbone)
Terms and licenses: Academic/Nonprofit Terms; Industry Terms
Depositor comments: wtEos + T158H. Excitation = 505 / 569; Emission = 516 / 581
How to cite: tdEos-C1 was a gift from Michael Davidson (Addgene plasmid # 54646 ; http://n2t.net/addgene:54646 ; RRID:Addgene_54646)
